>Addgene plasmid #104051 | PX458_RXRB_2 | addgene full sequence | sequence record 200060 | Addgene NGS Result
TTTTGCTCACATGTGAGGGCCTATTTCCCATGATTCCTTCATATTTGCATATACGATACAAGGCTGTTAG
AGAGATAATTGGAATTAATTTGACTGTAAACACAAAGATATTAGTACAAAATACGTGACGTAGAAAGTAA
TAATTTCTTGGGTAGTTTGCAGTTTTAAAATTATGTTTTAAAATGGACTATCATATGCTTACCGTAACTT
GAAAGTATTTCGATTTCTTGGCTTTATATATCTTGTGGAAAGGACGAAACACCGTGTGAGAAGCACCACG
TCTGTTTTAGAGCTAGAAATAGCAAGTTAAAATAAGGCTAGTCCGTTATCAACTTGAAAAAGTGGCACCG
AGTCGGTGCTTTTTTGTTTTAGAGCTAGAAATAGCAAGTTAAAATAAGGCTAGTCCGTTTTTAGCGCGTG
CGCCAATTCTGCAGACAAATGGCTCTAGAGGTACCCGTTACATAACTTACGGTAAATGGCCCGCCTGGCT
GACCGCCCAACGACCCCCGCCCATTGACGTCAATAGTAACGCCAATAGGGACTTTCCATTGACGTCAATG
GGTGGAGTATTTACGGTAAACTGCCCACTTGGCAGTACATCAAGTGTATCATATGCCAAGTACGCCCCCT
ATTGACGTCAATGACGGTAAATGGCCCGCCTGGCATTGTGCCCAGTACATGACCTTATGGGACTTTCCTA
CTTGGCAGTACATCTACGTATTAGTCATCGCTATTACCATGGTCGAGGTGAGCCCCACGTTCTGCTTCAC
TCTCCCCATCTCCCCCCCCTCCCCACCCCCAATTTTGTATTTATTTATTTTTTAATTATTTTGTGCAGCG
ATGGGGGCGGGGGGGGGGGGGGGGCGCGCGCCAGGCGGGGCGGGGCGGGGCGAGGGGCGGGGCGGGGCGA
GGCGGAGAGGTGCGGCGGCAGCCAATCAGAGCGGCGCGCTCCGAAAGTTTCCTTTTATGGCGAGGCGGCG
GCGGCGGCGGCCCTATAAAAAGCGAAGCGCGCGGCGGGCGGGAGTCGCTGCGCGCTGCCTTCGCCCCGTG
CCCCGCTCCGCCGCCGCCTCGCGCCGCCCGCCCCGGCTCTGACTGACCGCGTTACTCCCACAGGTGAGCG
GGCGGGACGGCCCTTCTCCTCCGGGCTGTAATTAGCTGAGCAAGAGGTAAGGGTTTAAGGGATGGTTGGT
TGGTGGGGTATTAATGTTTAATTACCTGGAGCACCTGCCTGAAATCACTTTTTTTCAGGTTGGACCGGTG
CCACCATGGACTATAAGGACCACGACGGAGACTACAAGGATCATGATATTGATTACAAAGACGATGACGA
TAAGATGGCCCCAAAGAAGAAGCGGAAGGTCGGTATCCACGGAGTCCCAGCAGCCGACAAGAAGTACAGC
ATCGGCCTGGACATCGGCACCAACTCTGTGGGCTGGGCCGTGATCACCGACGAGTACAAGGTGCCCAGCA
AGAAATTCAAGGTGCTGGGCAACACCGACCGGCACAGCATCAAGAAGAACCTGATCGGAGCCCTGCTGTT
CGACAGCGGCGAAACAGCCGAGGCCACCCGGCTGAAGAGAACCGCCAGAAGAAGATACACCAGACGGAAG
AACCGGATCTGCTATCTGCAAGAGATCTTCAGCAACGAGATGGCCAAGGTGGACGACAGCTTCTTCCACA
GACTGGAAGAGTCCTTCCTGGTGGAAGAGGATAAGAAGCACGAGCGGCACCCCATCTTCGGCAACATCGT
GGACGAGGTGGCCTACCACGAGAAGTACCCCACCATCTACCACCTGAGAAAGAAACTGGTGGACAGCACC
GACAAGGCCGACCTGCGGCTGATCTATCTGGCCCTGGCCCACATGATCAAGTTCCGGGGCCACTTCCTGA
TCGAGGGCGACCTGAACCCCGACAACAGCGACGTGGACAAGCTGTTCATCCAGCTGGTGCAGACCTACAA
CCAGCTGTTCGAGGAAAACCCCATCAACGCCAGCGGCGTGGACGCCAAGGCCATCCTGTCTGCCAGACTG
AGCAAGAGCAGACGGCTGGAAAATCTGATCGCCCAGCTGCCCGGCGAGAAGAAGAATGGCCTGTTCGGAA
ACCTGATTGCCCTGAGCCTGGGCCTGACCCCCAACTTCAAGAGCAACTTCGACCTGGCCGAGGATGCCAA
ACTGCAGCTGAGCAAGGACACCTACGACGACGACCTGGACAACCTGCTGGCCCAGATCGGCGACCAGTAC
GCCGACCTGTTTCTGGCCGCCAAGAACCTGTCCGACGCCATCCTGCTGAGCGACATCCTGAGAGTGAACA
CCGAGATCACCAAGGCCCCCCTGAGCGCCTCTATGATCAAGAGATACGACGAGCACCACCAGGACCTGAC
CCTGCTGAAAGCTCTCGTGCGGCAGCAGCTGCCTGAGAAGTACAAAGAGATTTTCTTCGACCAGAGCAAG
AACGGCTACGCCGGCTACATTGACGGCGGAGCCAGCCAGGAAGAGTTCTACAAGTTCATCAAGCCCATCC
TGGAAAAGATGGACGGCACCGAGGAACTGCTCGTGAAGCTGAACAGAGAGGACCTGCTGCGGAAGCAGCG
GACCTTCGACAACGGCAGCATCCCCCACCAGATCCACCTGGGAGAGCTGCACGCCATTCTGCGGCGGCAG
GAAGATTTTTACCCATTCCTGAAGGACAACCGGGAAAAGATCGAGAAGATCCTGACCTTCCGCATCCCCT
ACTACGTGGGCCCTCTGGCCAGGGGAAACAGCAGATTCGCCTGGATGACCAGAAAGAGCGAGGAAACCAT
CACCCCCTGGAACTTCGAGGAAGTGGTGGACAAGGGCGCTTCCGCCCAGAGCTTCATCGAGCGGATGACC
AACTTCGATAAGAACCTGCCCAACGAGAAGGTGCTGCCCAAGCACAGCCTGCTGTACGAGTACTTCACCG
TGTATAACGAGCTGACCAAAGTGAAATACGTGACCGAGGGAATGAGAAAGCCCGCCTTCCTGAGCGGCGA
GCAGAAAAAGGCCATCGTGGACCTGCTGTTCAAGACCAACCGGAAAGTGACCGTGAAGCAGCTGAAAGAG
GACTACTTCAAGAAAATCGAGTGCTTCGACTCCGTGGAAATCTCCGGCGTGGAAGATCGGTTCAACGCCT
CCCTGGGCACATACCACGATCTGCTGAAAATTATCAAGGACAAGGACTTCCTGGACAATGAGGAAAACGA
GGACATTCTGGAAGATATCGTGCTGACCCTGACACTGTTTGAGGACAGAGAGATGATCGAGGAACGGCTG
AAAACCTATGCCCACCTGTTCGACGACAAAGTGATGAAGCAGCTGAAGCGGCGGAGATACACCGGCTGGG
GCAGGCTGAGCCGGAAGCTGATCAACGGCATCCGGGACAAGCAGTCCGGCAAGACAATCCTGGATTTCCT
GAAGTCCGACGGCTTCGCCAACAGAAACTTCATGCAGCTGATCCACGACGACAGCCTGACCTTTAAAGAG
GACATCCAGAAAGCCCAGGTGTCCGGCCAGGGCGATAGCCTGCACGAGCACATTGCCAATCTGGCCGGCA
GCCCCGCCATTAAGAAGGGCATCCTGCAGACAGTGAAGGTGGTGGACGAGCTCGTGAAAGTGATGGGCCG
GCACAAGCCCGAGAACATCGTGATCGAAATGGCCAGAGAGAACCAGACCACCCAGAAGGGACAGAAGAAC
AGCCGCGAGAGAATGAAGCGGATCGAAGAGGGCATCAAAGAGCTGGGCAGCCAGATCCTGAAAGAACACC
CCGTGGAAAACACCCAGCTGCAGAACGAGAAGCTGTACCTGTACTACCTGCAGAATGGGCGGGATATGTA
CGTGGACCAGGAACTGGACATCAACCGGCTGTCCGACTACGATGTGGACCATATCGTGCCTCAGAGCTTT
CTGAAGGACGACTCCATCGACAACAAGGTGCTGACCAGAAGCGACAAGAACCGGGGCAAGAGCGACAACG
TGCCCTCCGAAGAGGTCGTGAAGAAGATGAAGAACTACTGGCGGCAGCTGCTGAACGCCAAGCTGATTAC
CCAGAGAAAGTTCGACAATCTGACCAAGGCCGAGAGAGGCGGCCTGAGCGAACTGGATAAGGCCGGCTTC
ATCAAGAGACAGCTGGTGGAAACCCGGCAGATCACAAAGCACGTGGCACAGATCCTGGACTCCCGGATGA
ACACTAAGTACGACGAGAATGACAAGCTGATCCGGGAAGTGAAAGTGATCACCCTGAAGTCCAAGCTGGT
GTCCGATTTCCGGAAGGATTTCCAGTTTTACAAAGTGCGCGAGATCAACAACTACCACCACGCCCACGAC
GCCTACCTGAACGCCGTCGTGGGAACCGCCCTGATCAAAAAGTACCCTAAGCTGGAAAGCGAGTTCGTGT
ACGGCGACTACAAGGTGTACGACGTGCGGAAGATGATCGCCAAGAGCGAGCAGGAAATCGGCAAGGCTAC
CGCCAAGTACTTCTTCTACAGCAACATCATGAACTTTTTCAAGACCGAGATTACCCTGGCCAACGGCGAG
ATCCGGAAGCGGCCTCTGATCGAGACAAACGGCGAAACCGGGGAGATCGTGTGGGATAAGGGCCGGGATT
TTGCCACCGTGCGGAAAGTGCTGAGCATGCCCCAAGTGAATATCGTGAAAAAGACCGAGGTGCAGACAGG
CGGCTTCAGCAAAGAGTCTATCCTGCCCAAGAGGAACAGCGATAAGCTGATCGCCAGAAAGAAGGACTGG
GACCCTAAGAAGTACGGCGGCTTCGACAGCCCCACCGTGGCCTATTCTGTGCTGGTGGTGGCCAAAGTGG
AAAAGGGCAAGTCCAAGAAACTGAAGAGTGTGAAAGAGCTGCTGGGGATCACCATCATGGAAAGAAGCAG
CTTCGAGAAGAATCCCATCGACTTTCTGGAAGCCAAGGGCTACAAAGAAGTGAAAAAGGACCTGATCATC
AAGCTGCCTAAGTACTCCCTGTTCGAGCTGGAAAACGGCCGGAAGAGAATGCTGGCCTCTGCCGGCGAAC
TGCAGAAGGGAAACGAACTGGCCCTGCCCTCCAAATATGTGAACTTCCTGTACCTGGCCAGCCACTATGA
GAAGCTGAAGGGCTCCCCCGAGGATAATGAGCAGAAACAGCTGTTTGTGGAACAGCACAAGCACTACCTG
GACGAGATCATCGAGCAGATCAGCGAGTTCTCCAAGAGAGTGATCCTGGCCGACGCTAATCTGGACAAAG
TGCTGTCCGCCTACAACAAGCACCGGGATAAGCCCATCAGAGAGCAGGCCGAGAATATCATCCACCTGTT
TACCCTGACCAATCTGGGAGCCCCTGCCGCCTTCAAGTACTTTGACACCACCATCGACCGGAAGAGGTAC
ACCAGCACCAAAGAGGTGCTGGACGCCACCCTGATCCACCAGAGCATCACCGGCCTGTACGAGACACGGA
TCGACCTGTCTCAGCTGGGAGGCGACAAAAGGCCGGCGGCCACGAAAAAGGCCGGCCAGGCAAAAAAGAA
AAAGGAATTCGGCAGTGGAGAGGGCAGAGGAAGTCTGCTAACATGCGGTGACGTCGAGGAGAATCCTGGC
CCAGTGAGCAAGGGCGAGGAGCTGTTCACCGGGGTGGTGCCCATCCTGGTCGAGCTGGACGGCGACGTAA
ACGGCCACAAGTTCAGCGTGTCCGGCGAGGGCGAGGGCGATGCCACCTACGGCAAGCTGACCCTGAAGTT
CATCTGCACCACCGGCAAGCTGCCCGTGCCCTGGCCCACCCTCGTGACCACCCTGACCTACGGCGTGCAG
TGCTTCAGCCGCTACCCCGACCACATGAAGCAGCACGACTTCTTCAAGTCCGCCATGCCCGAAGGCTACG
TCCAGGAGCGCACCATCTTCTTCAAGGACGACGGCAACTACAAGACCCGCGCCGAGGTGAAGTTCGAGGG
CGACACCCTGGTGAACCGCATCGAGCTGAAGGGCATCGACTTCAAGGAGGACGGCAACATCCTGGGGCAC
AAGCTGGAGTACAACTACAACAGCCACAACGTCTATATCATGGCCGACAAGCAGAAGAACGGCATCAAGG
TGAACTTCAAGATCCGCCACAACATCGAGGACGGCAGCGTGCAGCTCGCCGACCACTACCAGCAGAACAC
CCCCATCGGCGACGGCCCCGTGCTGCTGCCCGACAACCACTACCTGAGCACCCAGTCCGCCCTGAGCAAA
GACCCCAACGAGAAGCGCGATCACATGGTCCTGCTGGAGTTCGTGACCGCCGCCGGGATCACTCTCGGCA
TGGACGAGCTGTACAAGGAATTCTAACTAGAGCTCGCTGATCAGCCTCGACTGTGCCTTCTAGTTGCCAG
CCATCTGTTGTTTGCCCCTCCCCCGTGCCTTCCTTGACCCTGGAAGGTGCCACTCCCACTGTCCTTTCCT
AATAAAATGAGGAAATTGCATCGCATTGTCTGAGTAGGTGTCATTCTATTCTGGGGGGTGGGGTGGGGCA
GGACAGCAAGGGGGAGGATTGGGAAGAGAATAGCAGGCATGCTGGGGAGCGGCCGCAGGAACCCCTAGTG
ATGGAGTTGGCCACTCCCTCTCTGCGCGCTCGCTCGCTCACTGAGGCCGGGCGACCAAAGGTCGCCCGAC
GCCCGGGCTTTGCCCGGGCGGCCTCAGTGAGCGAGCGAGCGCGCAGCTGCCTGCAGGGGCGCCTGATGCG
GTATTTTCTCCTTACGCATCTGTGCGGTATTTCACACCGCATA
[95 nt withheld, positions 6764-6858]
T
[46 nt withheld, positions 6860-6905]
C
[141 nt withheld, positions 6907-7047]
CCTTTGACGTTGGAGTCCACGTTCTTT
[37 nt withheld, positions 7075-7111]
ACTCTATCTCGGGCTATTCTTTTGATTTATAAGGGATTTTGCCGATTTCGGTCTATTGGTTAAAAAATGA
GCTGATTTAACAAAAATTTAACGCGAATTTTAACAAAATATTAACGTTTACAATTTTATGGTGCACTCTC
AGTACAATCTGCTCTGATGCCGCATAGTTAAGCCAGCCCCGACACCCGCCAACACCCGCTGACGCGCCCT
GACGGGCTTGTCTGCTCCCGGCATCCGCTTACAGACAAGCTGTGACCGTCTCCGGGAGCTGCATGTGTCA
GAGGTTTTCACCGTCATCACCGAAACGCGCGAGACGAAAGGGCCTCGTGATACGCCTATTTTTATAGGTT
AATGTCATGATAATAATGGTTTCTTAGACGTCAGGTGGCACTTTTCGGGGAAATGTGCGCGGAACCCCTA
TTTGTTTATTTTTCTAAATACATTCAAATATGTATCCGCTCATGAGACAATAACCCTGATAAATGCTTCA
ATAATATTGAAAAAGGAAGAGTATGAGTATTCAACATTTCCGTGTCGCCCTTATTCCCTTTTTTGCGGCA
TTTTGCCTTCCTGTTTTTGCTCACCCAGAAACGCTGGTGAAAGTAAAAGATGCTGAAGATCAGTTGGGTG
CACGAGTGGGTTACATCGAACTGGATCTCAACAGCGGTAAGATCCTTGAGAGTTTTCGCCCCGAAGAACG
TTTTCCAATGATGAGCACTTTTAAAGTTCTGCTATGTGGCGCGGTATTATCCCGTATTGACGCCGGGCAA
GAGCAACTCGGTCGCCGCATACACTATTCTCAGAATGACTTGGTTGAGTACTCACCAGTCACAGAAAAGC
ATCTTACGGATGGCATGACAGTAAGAGAATTATGCAGTGCTGCCATAACCATGAGTGATAACACTGCGGC
CAACTTACTTCTGACAACGATCGGAGGACCGAAGGAGCTAACCGCTTTTTTGCACAACATGGGGGATCAT
GTAACTCGCCTTGATCGTTGGGAACCGGAGCTGAATGAAGCCATACCAAACGACGAGCGTGACACCACGA
TGCCTGTAGCAATGGCAACAACGTTGCGCAAACTATTAACTGGCGAACTACTTACTCTAGCTTCCCGGCA
ACAATTAATAGACTGGATGGAGGCGGATAAAGTTGCAGGACCACTTCTGCGCTCGGCCCTTCCGGCTGGC
TGGTTTATTGCTGATAAATCTGGAGCCGGTGAGCGTGGAAGCCGCGGTATCATTGCAGCACTGGGGCCAG
ATGGTAAGCCCTCCCGTATCGTAGTTATCTACACGACGGGGAGTCAGGCAACTATGGATGAACGAAATAG
ACAGATCGCTGAGATAGGTGCCTCACTGATTAAGCATTGGTAACTGTCAGACCAAGTTTACTCATATATA
CTTTAGATTGATTTAAAACTTCATTTTTAATTTAAAAGGATCTAGGTGAAGATCCTTTTTGATAATCTCA
TGACCAAAATCCCTTAACGTGAGTTTTCGTTCCACTGAGCGTCAGACCCCGTAGAAAAGATCAAAGGATC
TTCTTGAGATCCTTTTTTTCTGCGCGTAATCTGCTGCTTGCAAACAAAAAAACCACCGCTACCAGCGGTG
GTTTGTTTGCCGGATCAAGAGCTACCAACTCTTTTTCCGAAGGTAACTGGCTTCAGCAGAGCGCAGATAC
CAAATACTGTTCTTCTAGTGTAGCCGTAGTTAGGCCACCACTTCAAGAACTCTGTAGCACCGCCTACATA
CCTCGCTCTGCTAATCCTGTTACCAGTGGCTGCTGCCAGTGGCGATAAGTCGTGTCTTACCGGGTTGGAC
TCAAGACGATAGTTACCGGATAAGGCGCAGCGGTCGGGCTGAACGGGGGGTTCGTGCACACAGCCCAGCT
TGGAGCGAACGACCTACACCGAACTGAGATACCTACAGCGTGAGCTATGAGAAAGCGCCACGCTTCCCGA
AGGGAGAAAGGCGGACAGGTATCCGGTAAGCGGCAGGGTCGGAACAGGAGAGCGCACGAGGGAGCTTCCA
GGGGGAAACGCCTGGTATCTTTATAGTCCTGTCGGGTTTCGCCACCTCTGACTTGAGCGTCGATTTTTGT
GATGCTCGTCAGGGGGGCGGAGCCTATGGAAAAACGCCAGCAACGCGGCCTTTTTACGGTTCCTGGCCTT
TTGCTGGCC
Features (pLannotate 1.2.2; 19 found; start..end, strand, type, name):
     15..255     +  promoter       U6 promoter: RNA polymerase III promoter for human U6 snRNA
    284..359     +  misc_RNA       gRNA scaffold: guide RNA scaffold for the Streptococcus pyogenes CRISPR/Cas9 system
    366..409     +  misc_RNA       gRNA scaffold (fragment): guide RNA scaffold for the Streptococcus pyogenes CRISPR/Cas9 system
    456..741     +  enhancer       CMV enhancer: human cytomegalovirus immediate early enhancer; contains an 18-bp deletion relative to the standard CMV enhancer
    743..1020    +  promoter       chicken β-actin promoter: No description available
   1021..1248    +  intron         hybrid intron: hybrid between chicken β-actin (CBA) and minute virus of mice (MMV) introns (Gray et al., 2011)
   1386..2987    +  CDS            Cas9(N): N-terminal portion of Streptococcus pyogenes Cas9 (Zetsche et al., 2015)
   2988..5486    +  CDS            Cas9(C): C-terminal portion of Streptococcus pyogenes Cas9 (Zetsche et al., 2015)
   5487..5534    +  CDS            nucleoplasmin NLS: bipartite nuclear localization signal from nucleoplasmin
   5604..6317    +  CDS            EGFP: EGFP is a basic (constitutively fluorescent) green fluorescent protein published in 1996, derived from Aequorea victoria. It is reported to be a rapidly-maturing weak dimer with moderate acid sensitivity.
   6351..6462    +  polyA_signal   bGH poly(A) signal: bovine growth hormone polyadenylation signal
   6567..6707    +  repeat_region  AAV2 ITR: inverted terminal repeat of adeno-associated virus serotype 2 inverted
   6712..6763    -  misc_feature   bom (fragment): basis of mobility region from pBR322
   6782..7237    +  rep_origin     f1 ori (sequence partly withheld): f1 bacteriophage origin of replication; arrow indicates direction of (+) strand synthesis
   7238..7287    -  misc_feature   bom (fragment): basis of mobility region from pBR322
   7389..7424    -  CDS            rop (fragment): Rop protein, which maintains plasmids at low copy number; rop
   7519..7623    +  promoter       AmpR promoter: bla
   7624..8484    +  CDS            AmpR: β-lactamase; bla; confers resistance to ampicillin, carbenicillin, and related antibiotics
   8655..9243    +  rep_origin     ori: high-copy-number ColE1/pMB1/pBR322/pUC origin of replication
