[The description below was written by a language model from this plasmid's Addgene catalogue record and pLannotate feature annotations shown in this document.]
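Description:
PX458_RXRB_2 is an all-in-one mammalian CRISPR expression plasmid built on the PX458 backbone, carrying a guide RNA directed at the 3' end of the human RXRB gene (retinoid X receptor beta) together with Streptococcus pyogenes Cas9 linked to GFP. It is propagated in E. coli as a high-copy plasmid through a ColE1/pUC-type origin and selected with ampicillin via the β-lactamase gene. An f1 phage origin is also present, and the annotation picks up a single AAV2 ITR plus small bom and rop fragments, which appear to be backbone remnants rather than functional elements.

Two expression units sit in tandem. A human U6 RNA polymerase III promoter drives the RXRB-specific spacer, inserted by Gibson cloning, fused to the S. pyogenes gRNA scaffold; a second partial scaffold fragment is annotated just downstream. A hybrid promoter made of the CMV enhancer, chicken β-actin promoter and a hybrid intron then drives Cas9. The annotation tool splits Cas9 into adjacent N- and C-terminal portions, but these are contiguous and form one coding sequence. Cas9 is followed by a nucleoplasmin nuclear localization signal and EGFP, and the unit ends with a bGH polyadenylation signal. The catalogue describes the Cas9–GFP junction as a 2A peptide, which would release GFP as a separate protein so that transfected cells can be identified or sorted by fluorescence; the 2A itself is not annotated in the feature table.

According to the depositor's notes, the plasmid belongs to a CRISPR-based tagging system that adds an epitope tag, currently FLAG, to endogenous proteins, associated with a published method for ChIP-seq of DNA-binding proteins. Cutting near the 3' end of RXRB is consistent with inserting such a tag from a separately supplied donor template, which is not part of this plasmid.
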