Addgene plasmid #104051: PX458_RXRB_2
Purpose: Encodes gRNA for 3' target of human RXRB along with Cas9 with 2A GFP
Depositing lab: Eric Mendenhall & Richard M. Myers. Depositing organization: University of Alabama in Huntsville. Publication: CETCh-seq: CRISPR epitope tagging ChIP-seq of DNA-binding proteins. Savic D, Partridge EC, Newberry KM, Smith SB, Meadows SK, Roberts BS, Mackiewicz M, Mendenhall EM, Myers RM. Genome Res. 2015 Sep 9. 10.1101/gr.193540.115 PubMed 26355004.
Backbone
  Vector backbone: PX458
  Vector type: Mammalian Expression, CRISPR
Growth in bacteria
  Bacterial resistance: Ampicillin, 100 μg/mL
  Growth temperature: 37°C
  Growth strain: DH5alpha
  Copy number: High Copy
Gene/Insert
  Gene/Insert name: RXRB gRNA
  gRNA/shRNA sequence: GTGTGAGAAGCACCACGTCT
  Species: H. sapiens (human)
  Entrez Gene: RXRB (a.k.a. DAUDI6, H-2RIIBP, NR2B2, RCoR-1, RXR-beta, RXRbeta)
  Cloning method: Gibson Cloning
  Sequencing primers: 5′ pBR322ori-F
Terms and licenses: Academic/Nonprofit Terms; Industry Terms: Not Available to Industry
Depositor comments: Note: This plasmid is part of the Mendenhall and Meyers CRISPR-based Tagging system to add a tag (currently using FLAG) to endogenous proteins. Please see https://www.addgene.org/crispr/tagging/ for more details.
How to cite: PX458_RXRB_2 was a gift from Eric Mendenhall & Richard M. Myers (Addgene plasmid # 104051 ; http://n2t.net/addgene:104051 ; RRID:Addgene_104051)
